>Addgene plasmid #228782 | pAcBac1-EcTyr-TAG | addgene full sequence | sequence record 459914 | Addgene NGS Result
AAAAAAACAGTCATAACAAGCCATGAAAACCGCCACTGCGCCGTTACCACCGCTGCGTTCGGTCAAGGTT
CTGGACCAGTTGCGTGAGCGCATACGCTACTTGCATTACAGTTTACGAACCGAACAGGCTTATGTCAACT
GGGTTCGTGCCTTCATCCGTTTCCACGGTGTGCGTCACCCGGCAACCTTGGGCAGCAGCGAAGTCGAGGC
ATTTCTGTCCTGGCTGGCGAACGAGCGCAAGGTTTCGGTCTCCACGCATCGTCAGGCATTGGCGGCCTTG
CTGTTCTTCTACGGCAAGGTGCTGTGCACGGATCTGCCCTTGCTTCAGGAGATCGGTAGACCTCGGCCGT
CGCGGCGCTTGCCGGTGGTGCTGACCCCGGATGAAGTGGTTCGCATCCTCGGTTTTCTGGAAGGCGAGCA
TCGTTTGTTCGCCCAGGACTCTAGCTATAGTTCTAGTGGTTGGCTACGTACCCGTAGTGGCTATGGCAGG
GCTTGCGCTTAATGCGCCGCTACAGGGCGCGTGGGGATACCCCCTAGAGCCCCAGCTGGTTCTTTCCGCC
TCAGAAGCCATAGAGCCCACCGCATCCCCAGCATGCCTGCTATTGTCTTCCCAATCCTCCCCCTTGCTGT
CCTGCCCCACCCCACCCCCCAGAATAGAATGACACCTACTCAGACAATGCGATGCAATTTCCTCATTTTA
TTAGGAAAGGACAGTGGGAGTGGCACCTTCCAGGGTCAAGGAAGGCACGGGGGAGGGGCAAACAACAGAT
GGCTGGCAACTAGAAGGCACAGTCGAGGCTGATCAGCGGGTTTAAACGGGCCCTCTAGACTCGAGTTAAA
GTCGACTTAACGCGTTGAATTCTTAAACGGGCCCTTTCCAGCAAATCAGACAGTAATTCTTTTTACCGCG
ACGCAGTAAGGTAAAACGACCAAACAGACGATCTTCTTCTTTAAAGAAGTATTCAGGATCGGACTGTTTT
TCACCGTTAATGGTGATGGCATTGGAGGCGATAGTTTTACGTGCCTGACCACGGGAAGGTTGCAGTTCAG
AATCGACCAGTGCCTGCATCAGGTCTGCGCCCTTTTCCATCTCAACCATCGGTACGCCGTCCTGCGCCAG
CTGTTCGAAGTCCGCTTCACTCAGCGCACTCAAAGAACCGCTGAACAGGCATTCGGTAATACGTTTTGCC
GCCTGTAAACCTTCTTCACCGTGAACCAGACGAGTCACCTGCTCCGCCAGTACATACTGGGCGCGCGGTG
CTTTACCGCTGTTTTTATCTTCTTCTTCCAGGGCGTTGATCTCTTCAATGCTCATAAAGGTGAAGAACTT
CAGGAAGCGGTAAACGTCGGCACGCGCAGTGTTGATCCAGAACTGGTAGAATTTGTACGGGCTGGTTTTC
TTCGGATCCAACCAGACTGCGCCGCCTTCAGTTTTACCAAATTTGGTGCCATCTGCTTTAGTGATCAGCG
GAACGGTCAGGCCAAACACCTGATTCTGATGCAGACGACGGGTCAGGTCGATACCAGAAGTGATGTTACC
CCACTGGTCAGAACCACCAATTTGCAGCACCACACCGTACTGTTTGTTCAAACAGGCCATACTATAACCC
TGCAGCAGGTTGTAGGAAAACTCAGTGAACGAAATCCCCTGATCTTCACGGTTGAGACGCTGCTTAACCG
CTTCTTTGTTGATCATCTGGTTAACGGAGAAGTGTTTGCCAATATCGCGCAGGAAGGTCAGCACATTCAT
ATTGCCGAACCAGTCATAATTATTGGCCGCGATAGCAGAGTTTTCTCCACAGTCGAAATCGAGGAACGGG
GCAACCTGCTTACGGATTTTGTCCACCCACTCCTGAACAGTTTCTTCGGTGTTCAGCTTACGCTCGGCAG
CTTTGAAGCTCGGGTCGCCAATCAGACCCGTCGCGCCGCCTACCAGCGCAACCGGCTTGTGGCCCGCCTG
CTGGAAGCGTTTCAGGCATAACAATGGAACAAGATGCCCCAAATGCAAGCTGTCAGCGGTAGGATCGAAG
CCACACACGAGTGCGATCGGGCCTTGCGCCAGTCGCTCTGCTAACGCTTCCTCGTCCGTCACCTGGGCTA
CCAGCCCCCGCTCTTGCAATTGTTTAATCAAGTTACTGCTTGCCATGGTGGCGCTAGCCAGCTTGGGTCT
CCCTATAGTGAGTCGTATTAATTTCGATAAGCCAGTAAGCAGTGGGTTCTCTAGTTAGCCAGAGAGCTCT
AGACCAAGTGACGATCACAGCGATCCACAAACAAGAACCGCGACCCAAATCCCGGCTGCGACGGAACTAG
CTGTGCCACACCCGGCGCGTCCTTATATAATCATCGGCGTTCACCGCCCCACGGAGATCCCTCCGCAGAA
TCGCCGAGAAGGGACTACTTTTCCTCGCCTGTTCCGCTCTCTGGAAAGAAAACCAGTGCCCTAGAGTCAC
CCAAGTCCCGTCCTAAAATGTCCTTCTGCTGATACTGGGGTTCTAAGGCCGAGTCTTATGAGCAGCGGGC
CGCTGTCCTGAGCGTCCGGGCGGAAGGATCAGGACGCTCGCTGCGCCCTTCGTCTGACGTGGCAGCGCTC
GCCGTGAGGAGGGGGGCGCCCGCGGGAGGCGCCAAAACCCGGCGCGGAGGCCTTCGAACGGCCACTAGGT
CGGGCAGGAAGAGGGCCTATTTCCCATGATTCCTTCATATTTGCATATACGATACAAGGCTGTTAGAGAG
ATAATTAGAATTAATTTGACTGTAAACACAAAGATATTAGTACAAAATACGTGACGTAGAAAGTAATAAT
TTCTTGGGTAGTTTGCAGTTTTAAAATTATGTTTTAAAATGGACTATCATATGCTTACCGTAACTTGAAA
GTATTTCGATTTCTTGGCTTTATATATCTTGTGGAAAGGACGAAACACCGGTGGGGTTCCCGAGCGGCCA
AAGGGAGCAGACTCTAAATCTGCCGTCACAGACTTCGAAGGTTCGAATCCTTCCCCCACCATTTTTTAAT
ATTTGCATGTCGCTATGTGTTCTGGGAAATCACCATAAACGTGAAATCCCTATCAGTGATAGAGACTTAT
AAGTTCCCTATCAGTGATAGAGACACCGGAGGGGTAGCGAAGTGGCTAAACGCGGCGGACTCTAAATCCG
CTCCCTTTGGGTTCGGCGGTTCGAATCCGTCCCCCTCCATTTTTTGCTAGGTCGGGCAGGAAGAGGGCCT
ATTTCCCATGATTCCTTCATATTTGCATATACGATACAAGGCTGTTAGAGAGATAATTAGAATTAATTTG
ACTGTAAACACAAAGATATTAGTACAAAATACGTGACGTAGAAAGTAATAATTTCTTGGGTAGTTTGCAG
TTTTAAAATTATGTTTTAAAATGGACTATCATATGCTTACCGTAACTTGAAAGTATTTCGATTTCTTGGC
TTTATATATCTTGTGGAAAGGACGAAACACCGGTGGGGTTCCCGAGCGGCCAAAGGGAGCAGACTCTAAA
TCTGCCGTCACAGACTTCGAAGGTTCGAATCCTTCCCCCACCATTTTTTAATATTTGCATGTCGCTATGT
GTTCTGGGAAATCACCATAAACGTGAAATCCCTATCAGTGATAGAGACTTATAAGTTCCCTATCAGTGAT
AGAGACACCGGAGGGGTAGCGAAGTGGCTAAACGCGGCGGACTCTAAATCCGCTCCCTTTGGGTTCGGCG
GTTCGAATCCGTCCCCCTCCATTTTTTGCTAGGTCGGGCAGGAAGAGGGCCTATTTCCCATGATTCCTTC
ATATTTGCATATACGATACAAGGCTGTTAGAGAGATAATTAGAATTAATTTGACTGTAAACACAAAGATA
TTAGTACAAAATACGTGACGTAGAAAGTAATAATTTCTTGGGTAGTTTGCAGTTTTAAAATTATGTTTTA
AAATGGACTATCATATGCTTACCGTAACTTGAAAGTATTTCGATTTCTTGGCTTTATATATCTTGTGGAA
AGGACGAAACACCGGTGGGGTTCCCGAGCGGCCAAAGGGAGCAGACTCTAAATCTGCCGTCACAGACTTC
GAAGGTTCGAATCCTTCCCCCACCATTTTTTAATATTTGCATGTCGCTATGTGTTCTGGGAAATCACCAT
AAACGTGAAATCCCTATCAGTGATAGAGACTTATAAGTTCCCTATCAGTGATAGAGACACCGGAGGGGTA
GCGAAGTGGCTAAACGCGGCGGACTCTAAATCCGCTCCCTTTGGGTTCGGCGGTTCGAATCCGTCCCCCT
CCATTTTTTGCTAGGTCGGGCAGGAAGAGGGCCTATTTCCCATGATTCCTTCATATTTGCATATACGATA
CAAGGCTGTTAGAGAGATAATTAGAATTAATTTGACTGTAAACACAAAGATATTAGTACAAAATACGTGA
CGTAGAAAGTAATAATTTCTTGGGTAGTTTGCAGTTTTAAAATTATGTTTTAAAATGGACTATCATATGC
TTACCGTAACTTGAAAGTATTTCGATTTCTTGGCTTTATATATCTTGTGGAAAGGACGAAACACCGGTGG
GGTTCCCGAGCGGCCAAAGGGAGCAGACTCTAAATCTGCCGTCACAGACTTCGAAGGTTCGAATCCTTCC
CCCACCATTTTTTAATATTTGCATGTCGCTATGTGTTCTGGGAAATCACCATAAACGTGAAATCCCTATC
AGTGATAGAGACTTATAAGTTCCCTATCAGTGATAGAGACACCGGAGGGGTAGCGAAGTGGCTAAACGCG
GCGGACTCTAAATCCGCTCCCTTTGGGTTCGGCGGTTCGAATCCGTCCCCCTCCATTTTTTGCTAGGTCG
GGCAGGAAGAGGGCCTATTTCCCATGATTCCTTCATATTTGCATATACGATACAAGGCTGTTAGAGAGAT
AATTAGAATTAATTTGACTGTAAACACAAAGATATTAGTACAAAATACGTGACGTAGAAAGTAATAATTT
CTTGGGTAGTTTGCAGTTTTAAAATTATGTTTTAAAATGGACTATCATATGCTTACCGTAACTTGAAAGT
ATTTCGATTTCTTGGCTTTATATATCTTGTGGAAAGGACGAAACACCGGTGGGGTTCCCGAGCGGCCAAA
GGGAGCAGACTCTAAATCTGCCGTCACAGACTTCGAAGGTTCGAATCCTTCCCCCACCATTTTTTAATAT
TTGCATGTCGCTATGTGTTCTGGGAAATCACCATAAACGTGAAATCCCTATCAGTGATAGAGACTTATAA
GTTCCCTATCAGTGATAGAGACACCGGAGGGGTAGCGAAGTGGCTAAACGCGGCGGACTCTAAATCCGCT
CCCTTTGGGTTCGGCGGTTCGAATCCGTCCCCCTCCATTTTTTGCTAGGTCGGGCAGGAAGAGGGCCTAT
TTCCCATGATTCCTTCATATTTGCATATACGATACAAGGCTGTTAGAGAGATAATTAGAATTAATTTGAC
TGTAAACACAAAGATATTAGTACAAAATACGTGACGTAGAAAGTAATAATTTCTTGGGTAGTTTGCAGTT
TTAAAATTATGTTTTAAAATGGACTATCATATGCTTACCGTAACTTGAAAGTATTTCGATTTCTTGGCTT
TATATATCTTGTGGAAAGGACGAAACACCGGTGGGGTTCCCGAGCGGCCAAAGGGAGCAGACTCTAAATC
TGCCGTCACAGACTTCGAAGGTTCGAATCCTTCCCCCACCATTTTTTAATATTTGCATGTCGCTATGTGT
TCTGGGAAATCACCATAAACGTGAAATCCCTATCAGTGATAGAGACTTATAAGTTCCCTATCAGTGATAG
AGACACCGGAGGGGTAGCGAAGTGGCTAAACGCGGCGGACTCTAAATCCGCTCCCTTTGGGTTCGGCGGT
TCGAATCCGTCCCCCTCCATTTTTTGCTAGGTCGGGCAGGAAGAGGGCCTATTTCCCATGATTCCTTCAT
ATTTGCATATACGATACAAGGCTGTTAGAGAGATAATTAGAATTAATTTGACTGTAAACACAAAGATATT
AGTACAAAATACGTGACGTAGAAAGTAATAATTTCTTGGGTAGTTTGCAGTTTTAAAATTATGTTTTAAA
ATGGACTATCATATGCTTACCGTAACTTGAAAGTATTTCGATTTCTTGGCTTTATATATCTTGTGGAAAG
GACGAAACACCGGTGGGGTTCCCGAGCGGCCAAAGGGAGCAGACTCTAAATCTGCCGTCACAGACTTCGA
AGGTTCGAATCCTTCCCCCACCATTTTTTAATATTTGCATGTCGCTATGTGTTCTGGGAAATCACCATAA
ACGTGAAATCCCTATCAGTGATAGAGACTTATAAGTTCCCTATCAGTGATAGAGACACCGGAGGGGTAGC
GAAGTGGCTAAACGCGGCGGACTCTAAATCCGCTCCCTTTGGGTTCGGCGGTTCGAATCCGTCCCCCTCC
ATTTTTTGCTAGGTCGGGCAGGAAGAGGGCCTATTTCCCATGATTCCTTCATATTTGCATATACGATACA
AGGCTGTTAGAGAGATAATTAGAATTAATTTGACTGTAAACACAAAGATATTAGTACAAAATACGTGACG
TAGAAAGTAATAATTTCTTGGGTAGTTTGCAGTTTTAAAATTATGTTTTAAAATGGACTATCATATGCTT
ACCGTAACTTGAAAGTATTTCGATTTCTTGGCTTTATATATCTTGTGGAAAGGACGAAACACCGGTGGGG
TTCCCGAGCGGCCAAAGGGAGCAGACTCTAAATCTGCCGTCACAGACTTCGAAGGTTCGAATCCTTCCCC
CACCATTTTTTAATATTTGCATGTCGCTATGTGTTCTGGGAAATCACCATAAACGTGAAATCCCTATCAG
TGATAGAGACTTATAAGTTCCCTATCAGTGATAGAGACACCGGAGGGGTAGCGAAGTGGCTAAACGCGGC
GGACTCTAAATCCGCTCCCTTTGGGTTCGGCGGTTCGAATCCGTCCCCCTCCATTTTTTGCTAGTCAATA
ATCAATGTCAACGCGTATATCTGGCCCGTACATCGCGAAGCAGCGCAAAACGGATCCTGCAGGTATTTGC
GGCCGCGGTCCGTATACTCCGGAATATTAATAGATCATGGAGATAATTAAAATGATAACCATCTCGCAAA
TAAATAAGTATTTTACTGTTTTCGTAACAGTTTTGTAATAAAAAAACCTATAAATATTCCGGATTATTCA
TACCGTCCCACCATCGGGCGCGAACTCCTAAAAAACCGCCACCATGAAGTGCCTTTTGTACTTAGCCTTT
TTATTCATTGGGGTGAATTGC
[1296 nt withheld, positions 7302-8597]
AATCCAATCGAGCTTGTAGAAGGTTGGTTCAGTAGTTGGAAAAGCTCTATTGCCTCTTTTTTCTTTATCA
TAGGGTTAATCATTGGACTATTCTTGGTTCTCCGAGTTGGTATCCATCTTTGCATTAAATTAAAGCACAC
CAAGAAAAGACAGATTTATACAGACATAGAGATGAACCGACTTGGAAAGTGATAAGGCCAGGCCGGCCAA
GCTTGTCGAGAAGTACTAGAGGATCATAATCAGCCATACCACATTTGTAGAGGTTTTACTTGCTTTAAAA
AACCTCCCACACCTCCCCCTGAACCTGAAACATAAAATGAATGCAATTGTTGTTGTTAACTTGTTTATTG
CAGCTTATAATGGTTACAAATAAAGCAATAGCATCACAAATTTCACAAATAAAGCATTTTTTTCACTGCA
TTCTAGTTGTGGTTTGTCCAAACTCATCAATGTATCTTATCATGTCTGGATCTGATCACTGCTTGAGCCT
AGGAGATCCGAACCAGATAAGTGAAATCTAGTTCCAAACTATTTTGTCATTTTTAATTTTCGTATTAGCT
TACGACGCTACACCCAGTTCCCATCTATTTTGTCACTCTTCCCTAAATAATCCTTAAAAACTCCATTTCC
ACCCCTCCCAGTTCCCAACTATTTTGTCCGCCCACAGCGGGGCATTTTTCTTCCTGTTATGTTTTTAATC
AAACATCCTGCCAACTCCATGTGACAAACCGTCATCTTCGGCTACTTTTTCTCTGTCACAGAATGAAAAT
TTTTCTGTCATCTCTTCGTTATTAATGTTTGTAATTGACTGAATATCAACGCTTATTTGCAGCCTGAATG
GCGAATGGG
[124 nt withheld, positions 9447-9570]
C
[91 nt withheld, positions 9572-9662]
A
[49 nt withheld, positions 9664-9712]
CCTTTGACGTTGGAGTCCACGTTCTT
[37 nt withheld, positions 9739-9775]
ACCCTATCTCGGTCTATTCTTTTGATTTATAAGGGATTTTGCCGATTTCGGCCTATTGGTTAAAAAATGA
GCTGATTTAACAAAAATTTAACGCGAATTTTAACAAAATATTAACGCTTACAATTTAGGTGGCACTTTTC
GGGGAAATGTGCGCGGAACCCCTATTTGTTTATTTTTCTAAATACATTCAAATATGTATCCGCTCATGAG
ACAATAACCCTGATAAATGCTTCAATAATATTGAAAAAGGAAGAGTATGAGTATTCAACATTTCCGTGTC
GCCCTTATTCCCTTTTTTGCGGCATTTTGCCTTCCTGTTTTTGCTCACCCAGAAACGCTGGTGAAAGTAA
AAGATGCTGAAGATCAGTTGGGTGCACGAGTGGGTTACATCGAACTGGATCTCAACAGCGGTAAGATCCT
TGAGAGTTTTCGCCCCGAAGAACGTTTTCCAATGATGAGCACTTTTAAAGTTCTGCTATGTGGCGCGGTA
TTATCCCGTATTGACGCCGGGCAAGAGCAACTCGGTCGCCGCATACACTATTCTCAGAATGACTTGGTTG
AGTACTCACCAGTCACAGAAAAGCATCTTACGGATGGCATGACAGTAAGAGAATTATGCAGTGCTGCCAT
AACCATGAGTGATAACACTGCGGCCAACTTACTTCTGACAACGATCGGAGGACCGAAGGAGCTAACCGCT
TTTTTGCACAACATGGGGGATCATGTAACTCGCCTTGATCGTTGGGAACCGGAGCTGAATGAAGCCATAC
CAAACGACGAGCGTGACACCACGATGCCTGTAGCAATGGCAACAACGTTGCGCAAACTATTAACTGGCGA
ACTACTTACTCTAGCTTCCCGGCAACAATTAATAGACTGGATGGAGGCGGATAAAGTTGCAGGACCACTT
CTGCGCTCGGCCCTTCCGGCTGGCTGGTTTATTGCTGATAAATCTGGAGCCGGTGAGCGTGGGTCTCGCG
GTATCATTGCAGCACTGGGGCCAGATGGTAAGCCCTCCCGTATCGTAGTTATCTACACGACGGGGAGTCA
GGCAACTATGGATGAACGAAATAGACAGATCGCTGAGATAGGTGCCTCACTGATTAAGCATTGGTAACTG
TCAGACCAAGTTTACTCATATATACTTTAGATTGATTTAAAACTTCATTTTTAATTTAAAAGGATCTAGG
TGAAGATCCTTTTTGATAATCTCATGACCAAAATCCCTTAACGTGAGTTTTCGTTCCACTGAGCGTCAGA
CCCCGTAGAAAAGATCAAAGGATCTTCTTGAGATCCTTTTTTTCTGCGCGTAATCTGCTGCTTGCAAACA
AAAAAACCACCGCTACCAGCGGTGGTTTGTTTGCCGGATCAAGAGCTACCAACTCTTTTTCCGAAGGTAA
CTGGCTTCAGCAGAGCGCAGATACCAAATACTGTTCTTCTAGTGTAGCCGTAGTTAGGCCACCACTTCAA
GAACTCTGTAGCACCGCCTACATACCTCGCTCTGCTAATCCTGTTACCAGTGGCTGCTGCCAGTGGCGAT
AAGTCGTGTCTTACCGGGTTGGACTCAAGACGATAGTTACCGGATAAGGCGCAGCGGTCGGGCTGAACGG
GGGGTTCGTGCACACAGCCCAGCTTGGAGCGAACGACCTACACCGAACTGAGATACCTACAGCGTGAGCT
ATGAGAAAGCGCCACGCTTCCCGAAGGGAGAAAGGCGGACAGGTATCCGGTAAGCGGCAGGGTCGGAACA
GGAGAGCGCACGAGGGAGCTTCCAGGGGGAAACGCCTGGTATCTTTATAGTCCTGTCGGGTTTCGCCACC
TCTGACTTGAGCGTCGATTTTTGTGATGCTCGTCAGGGGGGCGGAGCCTATGGAAAAACGCCAGCAACGC
GGCCTTTTTACGGTTCCTGGCCTTTTGCTGGCCTTTTGCTCACATGTTCTTTCCTGCGTTATCCCCTGAT
TCTGTGGATAACCGTATTACCGCCTTTGAGTGAGCTGATACCGCTCGCCGCAGCCGAACGACCGAGCGCA
GCGAGTCAGTGAGCGAGGAAGCGGAAGAGCGCCTGATGCGGTATTTTCTCCTTACGCATCTGTGCGGTAT
TTCACACCGCATAGACCAGCCGCGTAACCTGGCAAAATCGGTTACGGTTGAGTAATAAATGGATGCCCTG
CGTAAGCGGGTGTGGGCGGACAATAAAGTCTTAAACTGAACAAAATAGATCTAAACTATGACAATAAAGT
CTTAAACTAGACAGAATAGTTGTAAACTGAAATCAGTCCAGTTATGCTGTGAAAAAGCATACTGGACTTT
TGTTATGGCTAAAGCAAACTCTTCATTTTCTGAAGTGCAAATTGCCCGTCGTATTAAAGAGGGGCGTGGC
CAAGGGCATGGTAAAGACTATATTCGCGGCGTTGTGACAATTTACCGAACAACTCCGCGGCCGGGAAGCC
GATCTCGGCTTGAACGAATTGTTAGGTGGCGGTACTTGGGTCGATATCAAAGTGCATCACTTCTTCCCGT
ATGCCCAACTTTGTATAGAGAGCCACTGCGGGATCGTCACCGTAATCTGCTTGCACGTAGATCACATAAG
CACCAAGCGCGTTGGCCTCATGCTTGAGGAGATTGATGAGCGCGGTGGCAATGCCCTGCCTCCGGTGCTC
GCCGGAGACTGCGAGATCATAGATATAGATCTCACTACGCGGCTGCTCAAACTTGGGCAGAACGTAAGCC
GCGAGAGCGCCAACAACCGCTTCTTGGTCGAAGGCAGCAAGCGCGATGAATGTCTTACTACGGAGCAAGT
TCCCGAGGTAATCGGAGTCCGGCTGATGTTGGGAGTAGGTGGCTACGTCTCCGAACTCACGACCGAAAAG
ATCAAGAGCAGCCCGCATGGATTTGACTTGGTCAGGGCCGAGCCTACATGTGCGAATGATGCCCATACTT
GAGCCACCTAACTTTGTTTTAGGGCGACTGCCCTGCTGCGTAACATCGTTGCTGCTGCGTAACATCGTTG
CTGCTCCATAACATCAAACATCGACCCACGGCGTAACGCGCTTGCTGCTTGGATGCCCGAGGCATAGACT
GTAC
Features (pLannotate 1.2.2; 54 found; start..end, strand, type, name):
    110..138     -  promoter       Pc promoter: intI1 (promoter lies within the coding sequence); class 1 integron promoter
    116..475     -  CDS            YPR2_ECOLX (fragment): Protein predicted: Swiss-Prot protein existence level 4. From Escherichia coli.
    495..522     -  rep_origin     f1 ori (fragment): f1 bacteriophage origin of replication; arrow indicates direction of (+) strand synthesis
    543..564     -  promoter       SV40 promoter (fragment): SV40 enhancer and early promoter
    568..792     -  polyA_signal   bGH poly(A) signal: bovine growth hormone polyadenylation signal
    875..2146    -  CDS            tyrS: SYY_ECOLI - Experimental evidence at protein level: Swiss-Prot protein existence level 1. Catalyzes the attachment of L-tyrosine to tRNA(Tyr) in a two- step reaction: tyrosine is first activated by ATP to form Tyr-AMP and then transferred to the acceptor end of tRNA(Tyr) (PubMed:4292198, PubMed:4579631). Can also mischarge tRNA(Tyr) with D-tyrosine, leading to the formation of D-tyrosyl-tRNA(Tyr), which can be hydrolyzed by the D-aminoacyl-tRNA deacylase (PubMed:4292198). In vitro, can also use the non-natural amino acid azatyrosine (PubMed:11006270). From Escherichia coli (strain K12).
   2172..2190    -  promoter       T7 promoter: promoter for bacteriophage T7 RNA polymerase
   2206..2239    -  LTR            5' LTR (truncated) (fragment): truncated 5' long terminal repeat (LTR) from HIV-1
   2243..2642    -  promoter       UbC promoter: human ubiquitin C promoter
   2671..2911    +  promoter       U6 promoter: RNA polymerase III promoter for human U6 snRNA
   2920..3001    +  tRNA           supF (fragment): E. coli amber-suppressor tyrosine tRNA
   3009..3103    +  promoter       H1-2O2 promoter: doxycycline-inducible variant of the human H1 RNA promoter (Henriksen et al., 2007)
   3107..3188    +  ncRNA          tRNA: Accession: RF00005 - tRNA
   3213..3453    +  promoter       U6 promoter: RNA polymerase III promoter for human U6 snRNA
   3462..3543    +  tRNA           supF (fragment): E. coli amber-suppressor tyrosine tRNA
   3551..3645    +  promoter       H1-2O2 promoter: doxycycline-inducible variant of the human H1 RNA promoter (Henriksen et al., 2007)
   3649..3730    +  ncRNA          tRNA: Accession: RF00005 - tRNA
   3755..3995    +  promoter       U6 promoter: RNA polymerase III promoter for human U6 snRNA
   4004..4085    +  tRNA           supF (fragment): E. coli amber-suppressor tyrosine tRNA
   4093..4187    +  promoter       H1-2O2 promoter: doxycycline-inducible variant of the human H1 RNA promoter (Henriksen et al., 2007)
   4191..4272    +  ncRNA          tRNA: Accession: RF00005 - tRNA
   4297..4537    +  promoter       U6 promoter: RNA polymerase III promoter for human U6 snRNA
   4546..4627    +  tRNA           supF (fragment): E. coli amber-suppressor tyrosine tRNA
   4635..4729    +  promoter       H1-2O2 promoter: doxycycline-inducible variant of the human H1 RNA promoter (Henriksen et al., 2007)
   4733..4814    +  ncRNA          tRNA: Accession: RF00005 - tRNA
   4839..5079    +  promoter       U6 promoter: RNA polymerase III promoter for human U6 snRNA
   5088..5169    +  tRNA           supF (fragment): E. coli amber-suppressor tyrosine tRNA
   5177..5271    +  promoter       H1-2O2 promoter: doxycycline-inducible variant of the human H1 RNA promoter (Henriksen et al., 2007)
   5275..5356    +  ncRNA          tRNA: Accession: RF00005 - tRNA
   5381..5621    +  promoter       U6 promoter: RNA polymerase III promoter for human U6 snRNA
   5630..5711    +  tRNA           supF (fragment): E. coli amber-suppressor tyrosine tRNA
   5719..5813    +  promoter       H1-2O2 promoter: doxycycline-inducible variant of the human H1 RNA promoter (Henriksen et al., 2007)
   5817..5898    +  ncRNA          tRNA: Accession: RF00005 - tRNA
   5923..6163    +  promoter       U6 promoter: RNA polymerase III promoter for human U6 snRNA
   6172..6253    +  tRNA           supF (fragment): E. coli amber-suppressor tyrosine tRNA
   6261..6355    +  promoter       H1-2O2 promoter: doxycycline-inducible variant of the human H1 RNA promoter (Henriksen et al., 2007)
   6359..6440    +  ncRNA          tRNA: Accession: RF00005 - tRNA
   6465..6705    +  promoter       U6 promoter: RNA polymerase III promoter for human U6 snRNA
   6714..6795    +  tRNA           supF (fragment): E. coli amber-suppressor tyrosine tRNA
   6803..6897    +  promoter       H1-2O2 promoter: doxycycline-inducible variant of the human H1 RNA promoter (Henriksen et al., 2007)
   6901..6982    +  ncRNA          tRNA: Accession: RF00005 - tRNA
   6991..7009    -  enhancer       CMV enhancer (fragment): human cytomegalovirus immediate early enhancer
   7104..7195    +  promoter       polyhedrin promoter: polh from Autographa californica; promoter for the baculovirus polyhedrin gene
   7254..8787    +  CDS            VSV-G (fragment) (sequence partly withheld): vesicular stomatitis virus G glycoprotein Indiana strain
   8829..8912    +  CDS            large T antigen (fragment): large T antigen from SV40 (simian virus 40)
   8935..9069    +  polyA_signal   SV40 poly(A) signal: SV40 polyadenylation signal
   9098..9263    -  mobile_element Tn7L: mini-Tn7 element (left end of the Tn7 transposon) Tn7
   9447..9901    +  rep_origin     f1 ori (sequence partly withheld): f1 bacteriophage origin of replication; arrow indicates direction of (+) strand synthesis
   9927..10031   +  promoter       AmpR promoter: bla
  10032..10892   +  CDS            AmpR: β-lactamase; bla; confers resistance to ampicillin, carbenicillin, and related antibiotics
  11063..11651   +  rep_origin     ori: high-copy-number ColE1/pMB1/pBR322/pUC origin of replication
  11837..11888   -  misc_feature   bom (fragment): basis of mobility region from pBR322
  11956..12180   -  mobile_element Tn7R: mini-Tn7 element (right end of the Tn7 transposon) Tn7
  12247..12780   -  CDS            GmR: gentamycin acetyltransferase; aacC1; confers resistance to gentamycin
