[The description below was written by a language model from this plasmid's Addgene catalogue record and pLannotate feature annotations shown in this document.]
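Description:
pAcBac1-EcTyr-TAG is a roughly 12.9 kb plasmid built on the pAcBac1 backbone, a dual-purpose vector that can be transfected directly into mammalian cells or used as a baculovirus transfer plasmid. It is maintained in E. coli through a high-copy ColE1/pUC-type origin with ampicillin selection, and it also carries an f1 origin. The payload lies between Tn7L and Tn7R mini-transposon ends together with a gentamicin resistance gene. This is the arrangement used for site-specific transposition into a bacmid to make recombinant baculovirus. A polyhedrin promoter drives a VSV-G glycoprotein coding sequence followed by an SV40 polyadenylation signal. This would express VSV-G in insect cells so that the resulting virions are pseudotyped for more efficient transduction of mammalian cells.

The functional cargo is an amber-suppressing tyrosyl aminoacyl-tRNA synthetase/tRNA system for noncanonical amino acid incorporation in mammalian cells. The E. coli tyrosyl-tRNA synthetase gene (tyrS) is placed downstream of a human ubiquitin C promoter and terminated by a bGH polyadenylation signal. The record lists no synthetase mutations. Adjacent to it is an array of eight tandem repeats, each containing a U6 promoter driving an E. coli tyrosine amber-suppressor tRNA (annotated as supF-like) and an H1-type promoter driving a second tRNA. That second tRNA presumably corresponds to the Bacillus stearothermophilus TAG-suppressor tRNA named in the catalogue entry. The sixteen Pol III-driven tRNA cassettes provide a high suppressor tRNA dosage. The synthetase charges these tRNAs so that TAG stop codons in a co-expressed gene of interest are decoded, which supports site-specific incorporation, including schemes that combine several orthogonal pairs.
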