Addgene plasmid #228782: pAcBac1-EcTyr-TAG
Purpose: EcTyr aaRS/tRNA system for mammalian ncAA incorporation
Depositing lab: Abhishek Chatterjee. Depositing organization: Boston College. Publication: An Efficient Opal-Suppressor Tryptophanyl Pair Creates New Routes for Simultaneously Incorporating up to Three Distinct Noncanonical Amino Acids into Proteins in Mammalian Cells. Osgood AO, Zheng Y, Roy SJS, Biris N, Hussain M, Loynd C, Jewel D, Italia JS, Chatterjee A. Angew Chem Int Ed Engl. 2023 May 2;62(19):e202219269. doi: 10.1002/anie.202219269. Epub 2023 Apr 12. PubMed 36905325.
Backbone
  Vector backbone: pAcBac1
  Total vector size (bp): 12860
  Vector type: Mammalian Expression ; Baculoviral
Growth in bacteria
  Bacterial resistance: Ampicillin, 100 μg/mL
  Growth temperature: 37°C
  Growth strain: DH5alpha
  Copy number: High Copy
Gene/Insert 1
  Gene/Insert name: EcTyrRS (alt names: EcYRS; E. coli tyrosyl synthetase)
  Species: E. coli
Gene/Insert 2
  Gene/Insert name: EcYtR
  Species: E. coli
  Mutation: TAG suppressor
Gene/Insert 3
  Gene/Insert name: BstR
  Species: Bacillus stearothermophilus
  Mutation: TAG suppressor
Terms and licenses: Academic/Nonprofit Terms; Industry Terms: Not Available to Industry
How to cite: pAcBac1-EcTyr-TAG was a gift from Abhishek Chatterjee (Addgene plasmid # 228782 ; http://n2t.net/addgene:228782 ; RRID:Addgene_228782)
